>Addgene plasmid #227380 | FUS-5YS-miRFP670-TRF1 | addgene full sequence | sequence record 450144 | Addgene NGS Result
TTGAGATCCTTTTTTTCTGCGCGTAATCTGCTGCTTGCAAACAAAAAAACCACCGCTACCAGCGGTGGTT
TGTTTGCCGGATCAAGAGCTACCAACTCTTTTTCCGAAGGTAACTGGCTTCAGCAGAGCGCAGATACCAA
ATACTGTTCTTCTAGTGTAGCCGTAGTTAGGCCACCACTTCAAGAACTCTGTAGCACCGCCTACATACCT
CGCTCTGCTAATCCTGTTACCAGTGGCTGCTGCCAGTGGCGATAAGTCGTGTCTTACCGGGTTGGACTCA
AGACGATAGTTACCGGATAAGGCGCAGCGGTCGGGCTGAACGGGGGGTTCGTGCACACAGCCCAGCTTGG
AGCGAACGACCTACACCGAACTGAGATACCTACAGCGTGAGCTATGAGAAAGCGCCACGCTTCCCGAAGG
GAGAAAGGCGGACAGGTATCCGGTAAGCGGCAGGGTCGGAACAGGAGAGCGCACGAGGGAGCTTCCAGGG
GGAAACGCCTGGTATCTTTATAGTCCTGTCGGGTTTCGCCACCTCTGACTTGAGCGTCGATTTTTGTGAT
GCTCGTCAGGGGGGCGGAGCCTATGGAAAAACGCCAGCAACGCGGCCTTTTTACGGTTCCTGGCCTTTTG
CTGGCCTTTTGCTCACATGTTCTTTCCTGCGTTATCCCCTGATTCTGTGGATAACCGTATTACCGCCTTT
GAGTGAGCTGATACCGCTCGCCGCAGCCGAACGACCGAGCGCAGCGAGTCAGTGAGCGAGGAAGCGGAAG
AGCGCCCAATACGCAAACCGCCTCTCCCCGCGCGTTGGCCGATTCATTAATGCAGCTGTGGAATGTGTGT
CAGTTAGGGTGTGGAAAGTCCCCAGGCTCCCCAGCAGGCAGAAGTATGCAAAGCATGCATCTCAATTAGT
CAGCAACCAGGTGTGGAAAGTCCCCAGGCTCCCCAGCAGGCAGAAGTATGCAAAGCATGCATCTCAATTA
GTCAGCAACCATAGTCCCGCCCCTAACTCCGCCCATCCCGCCCCTAACTCCGCCCAGTTCCGCCCATTCT
CCGCCCCATGGCTGACTAATTTTTTTTATTTATGCAGAGGCCGAGGCCGCCTCGGCCTCTGAGCTATTCC
AGAAGTAGTGAGGAGGCTTTTTTGGAGGCCTAGGCTTTTGCAAAAAGCTTGGACACAAGACAGGCTTGCG
AGATATGTTTGAGAATACCACTTTATCCCGCGTCAGGGAGAGGCAGTGCGTAAAAAGACGCGGACTCATG
TGAAATACTGGTTTTTAGTGCGCCAGATCTCTATAATCTCGCGCAACCTATTTTCCCCTCGAACACTTTT
TAAGCCGTAGATAAACAGGCTGGGACACTTCACATGAGCGAAAAATACATCGTCACCTGGGACATGTTGC
AGATCCATGCACGTAAACTCGCAAGCCGACTGATGCCTTCTGAACAATGGAAAGGCATTATTGCCGTAAG
CCGTGGCGGTCTGTACCGGGTGCGTTACTGGCGCGTGAACTGGGTATTCGTCATGTCGATACCGTTTGTA
TTTCCAGCTACGATCACGACAACCAGCGCGAGCTTAAAGTGCTGAAACGCGCAGAAGGCGATGGCGAAGG
CTTCATCGTTATTGATGACCTGGTGGATACCGGTGGTACTGCGGTTGCGATTCGTGAAATGTATCCAAAA
GCGCACTTTGTCACCATCTTCGCAAAACCGGCTGGTCGTCCGCTGGTTGATGACTATGTTGTTGATATCC
CGCAAGATACCTGGATTGAACAGCCGTGGGATATGGGCGTCGTATTCGTCCCGCCAATCTCCGGTCGCTA
ATCTTTTCAACGCCTGGCACTGCCGGGCGTTGTTCTTTTTAACTTCAGGCGGGTTACAATAGTTTCCAGT
AAGTATTCTGGAGGCTGCATCCATGACACAGGCAAACCTGAGCGAAACCCTGTTCAAACCCCGCTTTAAA
CATCCTGAAACCTCGACGCTAGTCCGCCGCTTTAATCACGGCGCACAACCGCCTGTGCAGTCGGCCCTTG
ATGGTAAAACCATCCCTCACTGGTATCGCATGATTAACCGTCTGATGTGGATCTGGCGCGGCATTGACCC
ACGCGAAATCCTCGACGTCCAGGCACGTATTGTGATGAGCGATGCCGAACGTACCGACGATGATTTATAC
GATACGGTGATTGGCTACCGTGGCGGCAACTGGATTTATGAGTGGGCCCCGGATCTTTGTGAAGGAACCT
TACTTCTGTGGTGTGACATAATTGGACAAACTACCTACAGAGATTTAAAGCTCTAAGGTAAATATAAAAT
TTTTAAGTGTATAATGTGTTAAACTACTGATTCTAATTGTTTGTGTATTTTAGATTCCAACCTATGGAAC
TGATGAATGGGAGCAGTGGTGGAATGCCTTTAATGAGGAAAACCTGTTTTGCTCAGAAGAAATGCCATCT
AGTGATGATGAGGCTACTGCTGACTCTCAACATTCTACTCCTCCAAAAAAGAAGAGAAAGGTAGAAGACC
CCAAGGACTTTCCTTCAGAATTGCTAAGTTTTTTGAGTCATGCTGTGTTTAGTAATAGAACTCTTGCTTG
CTTTGCTATTTACACCACAAAGGAAAAAGCTGCACTGCTATACAAGAAAATTATGGAAAAATATTCTGTA
ACCTTTATAAGTAGGCATAACAGTTATAATCATAACATACTGTTTTTTCTTACTCCACACAGGCATAGAG
TGTCTGCTATTAATAACTATGCTCAAAAATTGTGTACCTTTAGCTTTTTAATTTGTAAAGGGGTTAATAA
GGAATATTTGATGTATAGTGCCTTGACTAGAGATCATAATCAGCCATACCACATTTGTAGAGGTTTTACT
TGCTTTAAAAAACCTCCCACACCTCCCCCTGAACCTGAAACATAAAATGAATGCAATTGTTGTTGTTAAC
TTGTTTATTGCAGCTTATAATGGTTACAAATAAAGCAATAGCATCACAAATTTCACAAATAAAGCATTTT
TTTCACTGCATTCTAGTTGTGGTTTGTCCAAACTCATCAATGTATCTTATCATGTCTGGATCAACTGGAT
AACTCAAGCTAACCAAAATCATCCCAAACTTCCCACCCCATACCCTATTACCACTGCCAATTACCTGTGG
TTTCATTTACTCTAAACCTGTGATTCCTCTGAATTATTTTCATTTTAAAGAAATTGTATTTGTTAAATAT
GTACTACAAACTTAGTAGTTGGAAGGGCTAATTCACTCCCAAAGAAGACAAGATATCCTTGATCTGTGGA
TCTACCACACACAAGGCTACTTCCCTGATTAGCAGAACTACACACCAGGGCCAGGGGTCAGATATCCACT
GACCTTTGGATGGTGCTACAAGCTAGTACCAGTTGAGCCAGATAAGGTAGAAGAGGCCAATAAAGGAGAG
AACACCAGCTTGTTACACCCTGTGAGCCTGCATGGGATGGATGACCCGGAGAGAGAAGTGTTAGAGTGGA
GGTTTGACAGCCGCCTAGCATTTCATCACGTGGCCCGAGAGCTGCATCCGGAGTACTTCAAGAACTGCTG
ATATCGAGCTTGCTACAAGGGACTTTCCGCTGGGGACTTTCCAGGGAGGCGTGGCCTGGGCGGGACTGGG
GAGTGGCGAGCCCTCAGATCCTGCATATAAGCAGCTGCTTTTTGCCTGTACTGGGTCTCTCTGGTTAGAC
CAGATCTGAGCCTGGGAGCTCTCTGGCTAACTAGGGAACCCACTGCTTAAGCCTCAATAAAGCTTGCCTT
GAGTGCTTCAAGTAGTGTGTGCCCGTCTGTTGTGTGACTCTGGTAACTAGAGATCCCTCAGACCCTTTTA
GTCAGTGTGGAAAATCTCTAGCAGTGGCGCCCGAACAGGGACTTGAAAGCGAAAGGGAAACCAGAGGAGC
TCTCTCGACGCAGGACTCGGCTTGCTGAAGCGCGCACGGCAAGAGGCGAGGGGCGGCGACTGGTGAGTAC
GCCAAAAATTTTGACTAGCGGAGGCTAGAAGGAGAGAGATGGGTGCGAGAGCGTCAGTATTAAGCGGGGG
AGAATTAGATCGCGATGGGAAAAAATTCGGTTAAGGCCAGGGGGAAAGAAAAAATATAAATTAAAACATA
TAGTATGGGCAAGCAGGGAGCTAGAACGATTCGCAGTTAATCCTGGCCTGTTAGAAACATCAGAAGGCTG
TAGACAAATACTGGGACAGCTACAACCATCCCTTCAGACAGGATCAGAAGAACTTAGATCATTATATAAT
ACAGTAGCAACCCTCTATTGTGTGCATCAAAGGATAGAGATAAAAGACACCAAGGAAGCTTTAGACAAGA
TAGAGGAAGAGCAAAACAAAAGTAAGACCACCGCACAGCAAGCGGCCGGCCGCTGATCTTCAGACCTGGA
GGAGGAGATATGAGGGACAATTGGAGAAGTGAATTATATAAATATAAAGTAGTAAAAATTGAACCATTAG
GAGTAGCACCCACCAAGGCAAAGAGAAGAGTGGTGCAGAGAGAAAAAAGAGCAGTGGGAATAGGAGCTTT
GTTCCTTGGGTTCTTGGGAGCAGCAGGAAGCACTATGGGCGCAGCGTCAATGACGCTGACGGTACAGGCC
AGACAATTATTGTCTGGTATAGTGCAGCAGCAGAACAATTTGCTGAGGGCTATTGAGGCGCAACAGCATC
TGTTGCAACTCACAGTCTGGGGCATCAAGCAGCTCCAGGCAAGAATCCTGGCTGTGGAAAGATACCTAAA
GGATCAACAGCTCCTGGGGATTTGGGGTTGCTCTGGAAAACTCATTTGCACCACTGCTGTGCCTTGGAAT
GCTAGTTGGAGTAATAAATCTCTGGAACAGATTTGGAATCACACGACCTGGATGGAGTGGGACAGAGAAA
TTAACAATTACACAAGCTTAATACACTCCTTAATTGAAGAATCGCAAAACCAGCAAGAAAAGAATGAACA
AGAATTATTGGAATTAGATAAATGGGCAAGTTTGTGGAATTGGTTTAACATAACAAATTGGCTGTGGTAT
ATAAAATTATTCATAATGATAGTAGGAGGCTTGGTAGGTTTAAGAATAGTTTTTGCTGTACTTTCTATAG
TGAATAGAGTTAGGCAGGGATATTCACCATTATCGTTTCAGACCCACCTCCCAACCCCGAGGGGACCCGA
CAGGCCCGAAGGAATAGAAGAAGAAGGTGGAGAGAGAGACAGAGACAGATCCATTCGATTAGTGAACGGA
TCTCGACGGTATCGCCAAATGGCAGTATTCATCCACAATTTTAAAAGAAAAGGGGGGATTGGGGGGTACA
GTGCAGGGGAAAGAATAGTAGACATAATAGCAACAGACATACAAACTAAAGAATTACAAAAACAAATTAC
AAAAATTCAAAATTTTCGGGTTTATTACAGGGACAGCAGAGATCCAGTTTGGATCGATAAGCTTGATATC
GAATTCCTGCAGCCCCGATAAAATAAAAGATTTTATTTAGTCTCCAGAAAAAGGGGGGAATGAAAGACCC
CACCTGTAGGTTTGGCAAGCTAGCTGCAGTAACGCCATTTTGCAAGGCATGGAAAAATACCAAACCAAGA
ATAGAGAAGTTCAGATCAAGGGCGGGTACATGAAAATAGCTAACGTTGGGCCAAACAGGATATCTGCGGT
GAGCAGTTTCGGCCCCGGCCCGGGGCCAAGAACAGATGGTCACCGCAGTTTCGGCCCCGGCCCGAGGCCA
AGAACAGATGGTCCCCAGATATGGCCCAACCCTCAGCAGTTTCTTAAGACCCATCAGATGTTTCCAGGCT
CCCCCAAGGACCTGAAATGACCCTGCGCCTTATTTGAATTAACCAATCAGCCTGCTTCTCGCTTCTGTTC
GCGCGCTTCTGCTTCCCGAGCTCTATAAAAGAGCTCACAACCCCTCACTCGGCGCGCCAGTCCTCCGACA
GACTGAGTCGCCCGGGGGGGATCTGGAGCTCTCGAGAATTCTCACGCGTCAAGTGGAGCAAGGCAGGTGG
ACAGTGGATCACTAGTCGGAGCTACCATGGCCTCAAACGATTATACCCAACAAGCAACCCAAAGCTATGG
GGCCTCCCCCACCCAGCCCGGGCAGGGCTATTCCCAGCAGAGCAGTCAGCCCTACGGACAGCAGAGTTAC
AGTGGTTATAGCCAGTCCACGGACACTTCAGGCTATGGCCAGAGCAGCTATTCTTCTTATGGCCAGAGCC
AGAACACAGGCTATGGAACTCAGTCAACTCCCCAGGGATCTGGCTCGACTGGCGGCTCTGGCAGTAGCCA
GAGCTCCCAATCGTCTTACGGGCAGCAGTCCTCCTATCCTGGCTATGGCCAGCAGCCAGCTCCCAGCAGC
ACCTCGGGAAGTTACGGTAGCAGTTCTCAGAGCAGCAGCTATGGGCAGCCCCAGAGTGGAAGCTACAGCC
AGCAGCCTAGTTATGGTGGACAGCAGCAAAGCTCTGGACAGCAGCAAAGCTCTAATCCCCCTCAGGGCTA
TGGACAGCAGAACCAGTACAACAGCAGCAGTGGTGGTGGAGGTGGAGGTGGAGGTGGAGGTAACTATGGC
CAAGATCAATCCTCCATGAGTAGTGGTGGTGGCAGTGGTGGCGGTTATGGCAATCAAGACCAGAGTGGTG
GAGGTGGCAGCGGTGGCTATGGACAGCAGGACCGTGGAGGATCTGGCTCCGGTTCTGCTTCAGGATCCGG
ATCAGGTATGGTAGCAGGTCATGCCGGATCCGGATCAGGTATGGTAGCAGGTCATGCCGGATCCGGATCA
GGTATGGTAGCAGGTCATGCCTCTGGCAGCCCCGCATTCGGGACCGCCTCTCATTCGAATTGCGAACATG
AAGAGATCCACCTCGCCGGCTCGATCCAGCCGCATGGCGCGCTTCTGGTCGTCAGCGAACATGATCATCG
CGTCATCCAGGCCAGCGCCAACGCCGCGGAATTTCTGAATCTCGGAAGCGTACTCGGCGTTCCGCTCGCC
GAGATCGACGGCGATCTGTTGATCAAGATCCTGCCGCATCTCGATCCCACCGCCGAAGGCATGCCGGTCG
CGGTGCGCTGCCGGATCGGCAATCCCTCTACGGAGTACTGCGGTCTGATGCATCGGCCTCCGGAAGGCGG
GCTGATCATCGAACTCGAACGTGCCGGCCCGTCGATCGATCTGTCAGGCACGCTGGCGCCGGCGCTGGAG
CGGATCCGCACGGCGGGTTCACTGCGCGCGCTGTGCGATGACACCGTGCTGCTGTTTCAGCAGTGCACCG
GCTACGACCGGGTGATGGTGTATCGTTTCGATGAGCAAGGCCACGGCCTGGTATTCTCCGAGTGCCATGT
GCCTGGGCTCGAATCCTATTTCGGCAACCGCTATCCGTCGTCGACTGTCCCGCAGATGGCGCGGCAGCTG
TACGTGCGGCAGCGCGTCCGCGTGCTGGTCGACGTCACCTATCAGCCGGTGCCGCTGGAGCCGCGGCTGT
CGCCGCTGACCGGGCGCGATCTCGACATGTCGGGCTGCTTCCTGCGCTCGATGTCGCCGTGCCATCTGCA
GTTCCTGAAGGACATGGGCGTGCGCGCCACCCTGGCGGTGTCGCTGGTGGTCGGCGGCAAGCTGTGGGGC
CTGGTTGTCTGTCACCATTATCTGCCGCGCTTCATCCGTTTCGAGCTGCGGGCGATCTGCAAACGGCTCG
CCGAAAGGATCGCGACGCGGATCACCGCGCTTGAGAGCTCCGGAGGCGGCGGATCCGGCGGATCTGGAAT
GGCGGAGGATGTTTCCTCAGCGGCCCCGAGCCCGCGGGGCTGTGCGGATGGTAGGGATGCCGACCCTACT
GAGGAGCAGATGGCAGAAACAGAGAGAAACGACGAGGAGCAGTTCGAATGCCAGGAACTGCTCGAGTGCC
AGGTGCAGGTGGGGGCCCCCGAGGAGGAGGAGGAGGAGGAGGAGGACGCGGGCCTGGTGGCCGAGGCCGA
GGCCGTGGCTGCCGGCTGGATGCTCGATTTCCTCTGCCTCTCTCTTTGCCGAGCTTTCCGCGACGGCCGC
TCCGAGGACTTCCGCAGGACCCGCAACAGCGCAGAGGCTATTATTCATGGACTATCCAGTCTAACAGCTT
GCCAGTTGAGAACGATATACATATGTCAGTTTTTGACAAGAATTGCAGCAGGAAAAACCCTTGATGCACA
GTTTGAAAATGATGAACGAATTACACCCTTGGAATCAGCCCTGATGATTTGGGGTTCAATTGAAAAGGAA
CATGACAAACTTCATGAAGAAATACAGAATTTAATTAAAATTCAGGCTATAGCTGTTTGTATGGAAAATG
GCAACTTTAAAGAAGCAGAAGAAGTCTTTGAAAGAATATTTGGTGATCCAAATTCTCATATGCCTTTCAA
AAGCAAATTGCTTATGATAATCTCTCAGAAAGATACATTTCATTCCTTTTTTCAACACTTCAGCTACAAC
CACATGATGGAGAAAATTAAGAGTTATGTGAATTATGTGCTAAGTGAAAAATCATCAACCTTTCTAATGA
AGGCAGCGGCAAAAGTAGTAGAAAGCAAAAGGACAAGAACAATAACTTCTCAAGATAAACCTAGTGGTAA
TGATGTTGAAATGGAAACTGAAGCTAATTTGGATACAAGAAAAAGTGTTAGTGACAAACAGTCTGCGGTA
ACTGAATCCTCAGAGGGTACAGTATCCTTATTGAGGTCTCACAAGAATCTTTTCTTATCTAAGTTGCAAC
ATGGAACCCAGCAACAAGACCTTAATAAGAAAGAAAGAAGAGTAGGAACTCCTCAAAGTACAAAAAAGAA
AAAAGAAAGCAGAAGAGCCACTGAAAGCAGAATACCTGTTTCAAAGAGTCAGCCGGTAACTCCTGAAAAA
CATCGAGCTAGAAAAAGACAGGCATGGCTTTGGGAAGAAGACAAGAATTTGAGATCTGGCGTGAGGAAAT
ATGGAGAGGGAAACTGGTCTAAAATACTGTTGCATTATAAATTCAACAACCGGACAAGTGTCATGTTAAA
AGACAGATGGAGGACCATGAAGAAACTAAAACTGATTTCCTCAGACAGCGAAGACGGCATGCAAGCTTGA
TATCAAGCTTATCGATAATCAACCTCTGGATTACAAAATTTGTGAAAGATTGACTGGTATTCTTAACTAT
GTTGCTCCTTTTACGCTATGTGGATACGCTGCTTTAATGCCTTTGTATCATGCTATTGCTTCCCGTATGG
CTTTCATTTTCTCCTCCTTGTATAAATCCTGGTTGCTGTCTCTTTATGAGGAGTTGTGGCCCGTTGTCAG
GCAACGTGGCGTGGTGTGCACTGTGTTTGCTGACGCAACCCCCACTGGTTGGGGCATTGCCACCACCTGT
CAGCTCCTTTCCGGGACTTTCGCTTTCCCCCTCCCTATTGCCACGGCGGAACTCATCGCCGCCTGCCTTG
CCCGCTGCTGGACAGGGGCTCGGCTGTTGGGCACTGACAATTCCGTGGTGTTGTCGGGGAAATCATCGTC
CTTTCCTTGGCTGCTCGCCTGTGTTGCCACCTGGATTCTGCGCGGGACGTCCTTCTGCTACGTCCCTTCG
GCCCTCAATCCAGCGGACCTTCCTTCCCGCGGCCTGCTGCCGGCTCTGCGGCCTCTTCCGCGTCTTCGCC
TTCGCCCTCAGACGAGTCGGATCTCCCTTTGGGCCGCCTCCCCGCATCGATACCGTCGACCTCGAGGGAA
TTAATTCGAGCTCGGTACCTTTAAGACCAATGACTTACAAGGCAGCTGTAGATCTTAGCCACTTTTTAAA
AGAAAAGGGGGGACTGGAAGGGCTAATTCACTCCCAACGAAGACAAGATCTGCTTTTTGCTTGTACTGGG
TCTCTCTGGTTAGACCAGATCTGAGCCTGGGAGCTCTCTGGCTAACTAGGGAACCCACTGCTTAAGCCTC
AATAAAGCTTGCCTTGAGTGCTTCAAGTAGTGTGTGCCCGTCTGTTGTGTGACTCTGGTAACTAGAGATC
CCTCAGACCCTTTTAGTCAGTGTGGAAAATCTCTAGCAGCATCTAGAATTAATTCCGTGTATTCTATAGT
GTCACCTAAATCGTATGTGTATGATACATAAGGTTATGTATTAATTGTAGCCGCGTTCTAACGACAATAT
GTACAAGCCTAATTGTGTAGCATCTGGCTTACTGAAGCAGACCCTATCATCTCTCTCGTAAACTGCCGTC
AGAGTCGGTTTGGTTGGACGAACCTTCTGAGTTTCTGGTAACGCCGTCCCGCACCCGGAAATGGTCAGCG
AACCAATCAGCAGGGTCATCGCTAGCCAGATCCTCTACGCCGGACGCATCGTGGCCGGCATCACCGGCGC
CACAGGTGCGGTTGCTGGCGCCTATATCGCCGACATCACCGATGGGGAAGATCGGGCTCGCCACTTCGGG
CTCATGAGCGCTTGTTTCGGCGTGGGTATGGTGGCAGGCCCCGTGGCCGGGGGACTGTTGGGCGCCATCT
CCTTGCATGCACCATTCCTTGCGGCGGCGGTGCTCAACGGCCTCAACCTACTACTGGGCTGCTTCCTAAT
GCAGGAGTCGCATAAGGGAGAGCGTCGAATGGTGCACTCTCAGTACAATCTGCTCTGATGCCGCATAGTT
AAGCCAGCCCCGACACCCGCCAACACCCGCTGACGCGCCCTGACGGGCTTGTCTGCTCCCGGCATCCGCT
TACAGACAAGCTGTGACCGTCTCCGGGAGCTGCATGTGTCAGAGGTTTTCACCGTCATCACCGAAACGCG
CGAGACGAAAGGGCCTCGTGATACGCCTATTTTTATAGGTTAATGTCATGATAATAATGGTTTCTTAGAC
GTCAGGTGGCACTTTTCGGGGAAATGTGCGCGGAACCCCTATTTGTTTATTTTTCTAAATACATTCAAAT
ATGTATCCGCTCATGAGACAATAACCCTGATAAATGCTTCAATAATATTGAAAAAGGAAGAGTATGAGTA
TTCAACATTTCCGTGTCGCCCTTATTCCCTTTTTTGCGGCATTTTGCCTTCCTGTTTTTGCTCACCCAGA
AACGCTGGTGAAAGTAAAAGATGCTGAAGATCAGTTGGGTGCACGAGTGGGTTACATCGAACTGGATCTC
AACAGCGGTAAGATCCTTGAGAGTTTTCGCCCCGAAGAACGTTTTCCAATGATGAGCACTTTTAAAGTTC
TGCTATGTGGCGCGGTATTATCCCGTATTGACGCCGGGCAAGAGCAACTCGGTCGCCGCATACACTATTC
TCAGAATGACTTGGTTGAGTACTCACCAGTCACAGAAAAGCATCTTACGGATGGCATGACAGTAAGAGAA
TTATGCAGTGCTGCCATAACCATGAGTGATAACACTGCGGCCAACTTACTTCTGACAACGATCGGAGGAC
CGAAGGAGCTAACCGCTTTTTTGCACAACATGGGGGATCATGTAACTCGCCTTGATCGTTGGGAACCGGA
GCTGAATGAAGCCATACCAAACGACGAGCGTGACACCACGATGCCTGTAGCAATGGCAACAACGTTGCGC
AAACTATTAACTGGCGAACTACTTACTCTAGCTTCCCGGCAACAATTAATAGACTGGATGGAGGCGGATA
AAGTTGCAGGAACACTTCTGCGCTCGGCCCTTCCGGCTGGCTGGTTTATTGCTGATAAATCTGGAGCCGG
TGAGCGTGGGTCTCGCGGTATCATTGCAGCACTGGGGCCAGATGGTAAGCCCTCCCGTATCGTAGTTATC
TACACGACGGGGAGTCAGGCAACTATGGATGAACGAAATAGACAGATCGCTGAGATAGGTGCCTCACTGA
TTAAGCATTGGTAACTGTCAGACCAAGTTTACTCATATATACTTTAGATTGATTTAAAACTTCATTTTTA
ATTTAAAAGGATCTAGGTGAAGATCCTTTTTGATAATCTCATGACCAAAATCCCTTAACGTGAGTTTTCG
TTCCACTGAGCGTCAGACCCCGTAGAAAAGATCAAAGGATCTTC
Features (pLannotate 1.2.2; 34 found; start..end, strand, type, name):
      1..589     +  rep_origin     ori: high-copy-number ColE1/pMB1/pBR322/pUC origin of replication
    772..828     +  CDS            lacI (fragment): lac repressor; lacI; The lac repressor binds to the lac operator to inhibit transcription in E. coli. This inhibition can be relieved by adding lactose or isopropyl-β-D-thiogalactopyranoside (IPTG).
    835..1164    +  promoter       SV40 promoter: SV40 enhancer and early promoter
   1364..1483    +  CDS            gpt (fragment): XGPT_ECOLI - Also known as gpp, gxu. Experimental evidence at protein level: Swiss-Prot protein existence level 1. Purine salvage pathway enzyme that catalyzes the transfer of the ribosyl-5-phosphate group from 5-phospho-alpha-D-ribose 1- diphosphate (PRPP) to the N9 position of the 6-oxopurines guanine and xanthine to form the corresponding ribonucleotides GMP (guanosine 5'- monophosphate) and XMP (xanthosine 5'-monophosphate), with the release of PPi. To a lesser extent, also acts on hypoxanthine (PubMed:9100006, PubMed:3886014). Does not ribophosphorylate adenine (PubMed:3886014). From Esch
   1483..1818    +  CDS            gpt (fragment): XGPT_ECOLI - Also known as gpp, gxu. Experimental evidence at protein level: Swiss-Prot protein existence level 1. Purine salvage pathway enzyme that catalyzes the transfer of the ribosyl-5-phosphate group from 5-phospho-alpha-D-ribose 1- diphosphate (PRPP) to the N9 position of the 6-oxopurines guanine and xanthine to form the corresponding ribonucleotides GMP (guanosine 5'- monophosphate) and XMP (xanthosine 5'-monophosphate), with the release of PPi. To a lesser extent, also acts on hypoxanthine (PubMed:9100006, PubMed:3886014). Does not ribophosphorylate adenine (PubMed:3886014). From Esch
   1913..2218    +  CDS            frsA (fragment): FRSA_ECOLI - Also known as yafA. Experimental evidence at protein level: Swiss-Prot protein existence level 1. Catalyzes the hydrolysis of esters (PubMed:15808744). Displays esterase activity toward pNP-butyrate (PubMed:15808744). May stimulate mixed-acid fermentation by acting as a fermentation/respiration switch that down-regulates respiration and up- regulates fermentation rates (PubMed:15169777). From Escherichia coli (strain K12).
   2222..2296    +  CDS            small t antigen (fragment): SV40 (simian virus 40) small t antigen
   2298..2363    +  intron         small t intron: SV40 (simian virus 40) small t antigen intron
   2493..2513    +  CDS            SV40 NLS: nuclear localization signal of SV40 (simian virus 40) large T antigen
   2832..2915    +  CDS            large T antigen (fragment): large T antigen from SV40 (simian virus 40)
   2938..3072    +  polyA_signal   SV40 poly(A) signal: SV40 polyadenylation signal
   3239..3568    +  CDS            nef (fragment): NEF_HV1BR - Experimental evidence at protein level: Swiss-Prot protein existence level 1. Extracellular Nef protein targets CD4(+) T-lymphocytes for apoptosis by interacting with CXCR4 surface receptors (PubMed:14990729). From Human immunodeficiency virus type 1 group M subtype B (isolate BRU/LAI) (HIV-1).
   3616..3873    +  LTR            5' LTR (truncated): truncated 5' long terminal repeat (LTR) from HIV-1
   3920..4045    +  misc_feature   HIV-1 Ψ: packaging signal of human immunodeficiency virus type 1
   4029..4367    +  CDS            HIV-1 gag (fragment): gag protein from human immunodeficiency virus 1; gag
   4542..4775    +  misc_feature   RRE: The Rev response element (RRE) of HIV-1 allows for Rev-dependent mRNA export from the nucleus to the cytoplasm.
   5152..5252    +  CDS            Rev (fragment): human immunodeficiency virus 1 (HIV-1) Rev protein; rev; enhances nuclear export of unspliced and incompletely spliced viral mRNAs
   5289..5406    +  misc_feature   cPPT/CTS: central polypurine tract and central termination sequence of HIV-1
   5443..5475    -  misc_feature   MCS (fragment): pBluescript multiple cloning site
   5559..5966    +  promoter       SFFV promoter: spleen focus-forming virus long terminal repeat (LTR) promoter
   6047..6697    +  CDS            FUS (fragment): FUS_HUMAN - Also known as TLS. Experimental evidence at protein level: Swiss-Prot protein existence level 1. DNA/RNA-binding protein that plays a role in various cellular processes such as transcription regulation, RNA splicing, RNA transport, DNA repair and damage response (PubMed:27731383). Binds to nascent pre-mRNAs and acts as a molecular mediator between RNA polymerase II and U1 small nuclear ribonucleoprotein thereby coupling transcription and splicing (PubMed:26124092). Binds also its own pre- mRNA and autoregulates its expression; this autoregulation mechanism is mediated by non-sense-
   6794..7739    +  CDS            ORF frame 1 (fragment): bright monomeric near-infrared fluorescent protein engineered from a bacterial phytochrome, with an emission maximum of 670 nm (Shcherbakova et al., 2016)
   7769..9085    +  CDS            TERF1: TERF1_HUMAN - Also known as PIN2, TRBF1, TRF, TRF1. Experimental evidence at protein level: Swiss-Prot protein existence level 1. Binds the telomeric double-stranded 5'-TTAGGG-3' repeat and negatively regulates telomere length. Involved in the regulation of the mitotic spindle. Component of the shelterin complex (telosome) that is involved in the regulation of telomere length and protection. Shelterin associates with arrays of double-stranded 5'-TTAGGG-3' repeats added by telomerase and protects chromosome ends; without its protective activity, telomeres are no longer hidden from the DNA damag
   9099..9117    +  misc_feature   MCS (fragment): pBluescript multiple cloning site
   9117..9705    +  misc_feature   WPRE: woodchuck hepatitis virus posttranscriptional regulatory element
   9706..9728    +  misc_feature   MCS (fragment): pBluescript multiple cloning site
   9745..9813    +  CDS            nef (fragment): NEF_HV1Z2 - Experimental evidence at protein level: Swiss-Prot protein existence level 1. Extracellular Nef protein targets CD4(+) T-lymphocytes for apoptosis by interacting with CXCR4 surface receptors. From Human immunodeficiency virus type 1 group M subtype D (isolate Z2/CDC-Z34) (HIV-1).
   9815..10048   +  LTR            3' LTR (ΔU3): self-inactivating 3' long terminal repeat (LTR) from HIV-1
  10073..10091   -  promoter       SP6 promoter: promoter for bacteriophage SP6 RNA polymerase
  10319..10598   +  CDS            TcR (fragment): tetracycline efflux protein; tet; confers resistance to tetracycline
  10599..10647   -  misc_feature   bom (fragment): basis of mobility region from pBR322
  10749..10784   -  CDS            rop (fragment): Rop protein, which maintains plasmids at low copy number; rop
  10879..10983   +  promoter       AmpR promoter: bla
  10984..11844   +  CDS            AmpR: β-lactamase; bla; confers resistance to ampicillin, carbenicillin, and related antibiotics
