[The description below was written by a language model from this plasmid's Addgene catalogue record and pLannotate feature annotations shown in this document.]
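Description:
FUS-5YS-miRFP670-TRF1 is a lentiviral transfer plasmid built on the FM5 backbone for expressing a telomere-targeted condensate "seed" protein in mammalian cells. In bacteria it replicates from a high-copy ColE1/pUC-type origin and is selected with ampicillin through the AmpR (β-lactamase) gene. The annotation also picks up fragments of older plasmid ancestry (tetracycline resistance, rop, bom, lacI) and an SV40 promoter followed by E. coli gpt fragments and SV40 small t intron/poly(A) sequences. These lie outside the viral genome, and the fragmentary annotation gives no indication that they serve as working markers here.

The packaged region runs from a truncated HIV-1 5' LTR through the Ψ packaging signal, a partial gag sequence, the RRE for Rev-dependent export and the cPPT/CTS. It ends in a self-inactivating ΔU3 3' LTR, which silences LTR-driven transcription after integration. Within it, an SFFV promoter drives a single fusion reading frame, followed by a WPRE to enhance transcript expression. The fusion consists of an N-terminal fragment of human FUS (the intrinsically disordered region, per the insert name), the near-infrared fluorescent protein miRFP670, and full-length human TERF1 (TRF1). The FUS portion carries the "5YS" mutation; the record does not define it further, though the name suggests five tyrosine-to-serine changes. No mammalian selection marker is annotated within the LTRs.

TRF1 binds the double-stranded TTAGGG repeats as part of shelterin, so it anchors the FUS IDR at telomeres while miRFP670 reports its location. The depositor describes the construct as an adhesion module that creates a seed at the telomere. It comes from a study in which condensate interfacial forces were used to reposition DNA loci and probe chromatin viscoelasticity.
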