Addgene plasmid #227380: FUS-5YS-miRFP670-TRF1
Purpose: Adhesion module, creates 'seed' at telomere
Depositing lab: Clifford Brangwynne. Depositing organization: Princeton University. Publication: Condensate interfacial forces reposition DNA loci and probe chromatin viscoelasticity. Strom AR, Kim Y, Zhao H, Chang YC, Orlovsky ND, Kosmrlj A, Storm C, Brangwynne CP. Cell. 2024 Aug 14:S0092-8674(24)00828-6. doi: 10.1016/j.cell.2024.07.034. PubMed 39168125.
Backbone
  Vector backbone: FM5
  Vector type: Lentiviral
Growth in bacteria
  Bacterial resistance: Ampicillin, 100 μg/mL
  Growth temperature: 37°C
  Growth strain: NEB Stable
  Copy number: Unknown
Gene/Insert
  Gene/Insert name: Telomeric FUS IDR, 5YS
  Species: H. sapiens (human)
  Mutation: 5YS
  Entrez Gene: TERF1 (a.k.a. PIN2, TRBF1, TRF, TRF1, hTRF1-AS, t-TRF1)
  Cloning method: Golden Gate
Terms and licenses: Academic/Nonprofit Terms; Industry Terms: Not Available to Industry
How to cite: FUS-5YS-miRFP670-TRF1 was a gift from Clifford Brangwynne (Addgene plasmid # 227380 ; http://n2t.net/addgene:227380 ; RRID:Addgene_227380)
